>Addgene plasmid #171636 | pCAT024 | addgene full sequence | sequence record 337539 | Addgene NGS Result
GAGGGCCTATTTCCCATGATTCCTTCATATTTGCATATACGATACAAGGCTGTTAGAGAGATAATTGGAA
TTAATTTGACTGTAAACACAAAGATATTAGTACAAAATACGTGACGTAGAAAGTAATAATTTCTTGGGTA
GTTTGCAGTTTTAAAATTATGTTTTAAAATGGACTATCATATGCTTACCGTAACTTGAAAGTATTTCGAT
TTCTTGGCTTTATATATCTTGTGGAAAGGACGAAACACCGGCTGAAGCACTGCACGCCATGTTTAAGAGC
TATGCTGGAAACAGCATAGCAAGTTTAAATAAGGCTAGTCCGTTATCAACTTGAAAAAGTGGCACCGAGT
CGGTGCTTTTTTGTTTTAGAGCTAGAAATAGCAAGTTAAAATAAGGCTAGTCCGTTTTTAGCGCGTGCGC
CAATTCTGCAGACAAATGGCTCTAGAGGTACCCGTTACATAACTTACGGTAAATGGCCCGCCTGGCTGAC
CGCCCAACGACCCCCGCCCATTGACGTCAATAGTAACGCCAATAGGGACTTTCCATTGACGTCAATGGGT
GGAGTATTTACGGTAAACTGCCCACTTGGCAGTACATCAAGTGTATCATATGCCAAGTACGCCCCCTATT
GACGTCAATGACGGTAAATGGCCCGCCTGGCATTGTGCCCAGTACATGACCTTATGGGACTTTCCTACTT
GGCAGTACATCTACGTATTAGTCATCGCTATTACCATGGTCGAGGTGAGCCCCACGTTCTGCTTCACTCT
CCCCATCTCCCCCCCCTCCCCACCCCCAATTTTGTATTTATTTATTTTTTAATTATTTTGTGCAGCGATG
GGGGCGGGGGGGGGGGGGGGGCGCGCGCCRGGSGGGGSGGGGSGGGGSGRGGGGSGGGGSGGGGCGAGGC
GGAGAGGTGCGGCGGCAGCCAATCAGAGCGGCGCGCTCCGAAAGTTTCCTTTTATGGCGAGGCGGCGGCG
GCGGCGGCCCTATAAAAAGCGAAGCGCGCGGCGGGCGGGAGTCGCTGCGCGCTGCCTTCGCCCCGTGCCC
CGCTCCGCCGCCGCCTCGCGCCGCCCGCCCCGGCTCTGACTGACCGCGTTACTCCCACAGGTGAGCGGGC
GGGACGGCCCTTCTCCTCCGGGCTGTAATTAGCTGAGCAAGAGGTAAGGGTTTAAGGGATGGTTGGTTGG
TGGGGTATTAATGTTTAATTACCTGGAGCACCTGCCTGAAATCACTTTTTTTCAGGTTGGACCGGTGCCA
CCATGTCTGAACTCATCAAGGAGAACATGCACATGAAACTCTACATGGAGGGGACCGTAGACAATCATCA
CTTCAAGTGTACAAGTGAAGGGGAGGGGAAGCCTTACGAAGGGACTCAAACTATGAGAATTAAGGTTGTC
GAGGGCGGCCCCCTTCCCTTTGCGTTTGACATCCTCGCCACCAGTTTCTTGTATGGTTCCAAGACGTTTA
TAAATCATACACAGGGAATACCTGACTTCTTTAAACAAAGTTTTCCAGAGGGTTTCACATGGGAAAGGGT
TACCACTTATGAGGATGGCGGAGTACTCACCGCTACCCAAGATACATCTCTGCAAGATGGTTGCCTGATT
TACAATGTAAAAATCCGAGGAGTTAACTTTACATCCAATGGTCCTGTTATGCAGAAAAAGACATTGGGGT
GGGAAGCATTTACAGAAACGCTCTACCCCGCCGACGGGGGCTTGGAGGGCCGCAATGACATGGCTCTCAA
ATTGGTAGGTGGTAGTCATCTTATCGCGAACGCGAAAACTACCTACCGATCCAAGAAGCCCGCTAAAAAT
CTCAAAATGCCGGTCTATTACGTGGACTACAGACTGGAACGCAAGGAAGCTAACAACGAGACATACGTTG
AGCAACATGAAGTGGCCGTGGCCAGATATTGCGATCTGCCGAGTAAGCTCGGGCACAAATTGAACTAAGA
ATTCCTAGAGCTCGCTGATCAGCCTCGACTGTGCCTTCTAGTTGCCAGCCATCTGTTGTTTGCCCCTCCC
CCGTGCCTTCCTTGACCCTGGAAGGTGCCACTCCCACTGTCCTTTCCTAATAAAATGAGGAAATTGCATC
GCATTGTCTGAGTAGGTGTCATTCTATTCTGGGGGGTGGGGTGGGGCAGGACAGCAAGGGGGAGGATTGG
GAAGAGAATAGCAGGCATGCTGGGGAGCGGCCGCAGGAACCCCTAGTGATGGAGTTGGCCACTCCCTCTC
TGCGCGCTCGCTCGCTCACTGAGGCCGGGCGACCAAAGGTCGCCCGACGCCCGGGCTTTGCCCGGGCGGC
CTCAGTGAGCGAGCGAGCGCGCAGCTGCCTGCAGGGGCGCCTGATGCGGTATTTTCTCCTTACGCATCTG
TGCGGTATTTCACACCGCATA
[95 nt withheld, positions 2402-2496]
T
[46 nt withheld, positions 2498-2543]
C
[141 nt withheld, positions 2545-2685]
CCTTTGACGTTGGAGTCCACGTTCTTT
[37 nt withheld, positions 2713-2749]
ACTCTATCTCGGGCTATTCTTTTGATTTATAAGGGATTTTGCCGATTTCGGTCTATTGGTTAAAAAATGA
GCTGATTTAACAAAAATTTAACGCGAATTTTAACAAAATATTAACGTTTACAATTTTATGGTGCACTCTC
AGTACAATCTGCTCTGATGCCGCATAGTTAAGCCAGCCCCGACACCCGCCAACACCCGCTGACGCGCCCT
GACGGGCTTGTCTGCTCCCGGCATCCGCTTACAGACAAGCTGTGACCGTCTCCGGGAGCTGCATGTGTCA
GAGGTTTTCACCGTCATCACCGAAACGCGCGAGACGAAAGGGCCTCGTGATACGCCTATTTTTATAGGTT
AATGTCATGATAATAATGGTTTCTTAGACGTCAGGTGGCACTTTTCGGGGAAATGTGCGCGGAACCCCTA
TTTGTTTATTTTTCTAAATACATTCAAATATGTATCCGCTCATGAGACAATAACCCTGATAAATGCTTCA
ATAATATTGAAAAAGGAAGAGTATGAGTATTCAACATTTCCGTGTCGCCCTTATTCCCTTTTTTGCGGCA
TTTTGCCTTCCTGTTTTTGCTCACCCAGAAACGCTGGTGAAAGTAAAAGATGCTGAAGATCAGTTGGGTG
CACGAGTGGGTTACATCGAACTGGATCTCAACAGCGGTAAGATCCTTGAGAGTTTTCGCCCCGAAGAACG
TTTTCCAATGATGAGCACTTTTAAAGTTCTGCTATGTGGCGCGGTATTATCCCGTATTGACGCCGGGCAA
GAGCAACTCGGTCGCCGCATACACTATTCTCAGAATGACTTGGTTGAGTACTCACCAGTCACAGAAAAGC
ATCTTACGGATGGCATGACAGTAAGAGAATTATGCAGTGCTGCCATAACCATGAGTGATAACACTGCGGC
CAACTTACTTCTGACAACGATCGGAGGACCGAAGGAGCTAACCGCTTTTTTGCACAACATGGGGGATCAT
GTAACTCGCCTTGATCGTTGGGAACCGGAGCTGAATGAAGCCATACCAAACGACGAGCGTGACACCACGA
TGCCTGTAGCAATGGCAACAACGTTGCGCAAACTATTAACTGGCGAACTACTTACTCTAGCTTCCCGGCA
ACAATTAATAGACTGGATGGAGGCGGATAAAGTTGCAGGACCACTTCTGCGCTCGGCCCTTCCGGCTGGC
TGGTTTATTGCTGATAAATCTGGAGCCGGTGAGCGTGGAAGCCGCGGTATCATTGCAGCACTGGGGCCAG
ATGGTAAGCCCTCCCGTATCGTAGTTATCTACACGACGGGGAGTCAGGCAACTATGGATGAACGAAATAG
ACAGATCGCTGAGATAGGTGCCTCACTGATTAAGCATTGGTAACTGTCAGACCAAGTTTACTCATATATA
CTTTAGATTGATTTAAAACTTCATTTTTAATTTAAAAGGATCTAGGTGAAGATCCTTTTTGATAATCTCA
TGACCAAAATCCCTTAACGTGAGTTTTCGTTCCACTGAGCGTCAGACCCCGTAGAAAAGATCAAAGGATC
TTCTTGAGATCCTTTTTTTCTGCGCGTAATCTGCTGCTTGCAAACAAAAAAACCACCGCTACCAGCGGTG
GTTTGTTTGCCGGATCAAGAGCTACCAACTCTTTTTCCGAAGGTAACTGGCTTCAGCAGAGCGCAGATAC
CAAATACTGTTCTTCTAGTGTAGCCGTAGTTAGGCCACCACTTCAAGAACTCTGTAGCACCGCCTACATA
CCTCGCTCTGCTAATCCTGTTACCAGTGGCTGCTGCCAGTGGCGATAAGTCGTGTCTTACCGGGTTGGAC
TCAAGACGATAGTTACCGGATAAGGCGCAGCGGTCGGGCTGAACGGGGGGTTCGTGCACACAGCCCAGCT
TGGAGCGAACGACCTACACCGAACTGAGATACCTACAGCGTGAGCTATGAGAAAGCGCCACGCTTCCCGA
AGGGAGAAAGGCGGACAGGTATCCGGTAAGCGGCAGGGTCGGAACAGGAGAGCGCACGAGGGAGCTTCCA
GGGGGAAACGCCTGGTATCTTTATAGTCCTGTCGGGTTTCGCCACCTCTGACTTGAGCGTCGATTTTTGT
GATGCTCGTCAGGGGGGCGGAGCCTATGGAAAAACGCCAGCAACGCGGCCTTTTTACGGTTCCTGGCCTT
TTGCTGGCCTTTTGCTCACATGT
Features (pLannotate 1.2.2; 17 found; start..end, strand, type, name):
      1..241     +  promoter       U6 promoter: RNA polymerase III promoter for human U6 snRNA
    247..268     -  CDS            CyPet (fragment): cyan fluorescent protein optimized for FRET with YPet (Nguyen and Daugherty, 2005) mammalian codon-optimized
    289..356     +  misc_RNA       tracrRNA (fragment): trans-activating CRISPR RNA for the Streptococcus pyogenes CRISPR/Cas9 system
    363..406     +  misc_RNA       gRNA scaffold (fragment): guide RNA scaffold for the Streptococcus pyogenes CRISPR/Cas9 system
    453..738     +  enhancer       CMV enhancer: human cytomegalovirus immediate early enhancer; contains an 18-bp deletion relative to the standard CMV enhancer
    740..1017    +  promoter       chicken β-actin promoter: No description available
   1018..1245    +  intron         hybrid intron: hybrid between chicken β-actin (CBA) and minute virus of mice (MMV) introns (Gray et al., 2011)
   1263..1955    +  CDS            TagBFP: TagBFP is a basic (constitutively fluorescent) blue fluorescent protein published in 2008, derived from Entacmaea quadricolor. It is reported to be a very rapidly-maturing monomer with very low acid sensitivity.
   1989..2100    +  polyA_signal   bGH poly(A) signal: bovine growth hormone polyadenylation signal
   2205..2345    +  repeat_region  AAV2 ITR: inverted terminal repeat of adeno-associated virus serotype 2 inverted
   2350..2401    -  misc_feature   bom (fragment): basis of mobility region from pBR322
   2420..2875    +  rep_origin     f1 ori (sequence partly withheld): f1 bacteriophage origin of replication; arrow indicates direction of (+) strand synthesis
   2876..2925    -  misc_feature   bom (fragment): basis of mobility region from pBR322
   3027..3062    -  CDS            rop (fragment): Rop protein, which maintains plasmids at low copy number; rop
   3157..3261    +  promoter       AmpR promoter: bla
   3262..4122    +  CDS            AmpR: β-lactamase; bla; confers resistance to ampicillin, carbenicillin, and related antibiotics
   4293..4881    +  rep_origin     ori: high-copy-number ColE1/pMB1/pBR322/pUC origin of replication
