[The description below was written by a language model from this plasmid's Addgene catalogue record and pLannotate feature annotations shown in this document.]
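Description:
pCAT024 is a roughly 4.9 kb ampicillin-resistant plasmid built on a custom backbone that combines a CRISPR guide RNA cassette with a fluorescent reporter for use in mammalian cells. It is propagated in E. coli through a ColE1/pUC-type origin with β-lactamase (AmpR) selection, and it also carries an f1 phage origin. The catalogue describes it as low copy and grown in a recombination-deficient stable strain, a common precaution for plasmids carrying viral repeats.

The first cassette uses the human U6 RNA polymerase III promoter to transcribe a Streptococcus pyogenes Cas9 single guide RNA. A 20-nt spacer targeting BFP was inserted through BbsI sites that were destroyed during cloning, and it sits upstream of the tracrRNA-derived sgRNA scaffold. The short "CyPet" fragment annotated at this position is most likely the spacer itself, matching a related GFP-family fluorescent protein sequence. The second cassette expresses mTagBFP2 (annotated as TagBFP) from a CAG-type promoter made up of the CMV enhancer, the chicken β-actin promoter and a hybrid intron, and it ends in a bovine growth hormone polyadenylation signal.

The catalogue lists the vector type as lentiviral, but the feature table shows no LTRs, packaging signal, RRE or WPRE. The only viral element detected is a single AAV2 inverted terminal repeat downstream of the poly(A) signal, so the annotated sequence does not support use as a standard lentiviral transfer vector.

The record states only the contents of the plasmid. From these, blue fluorescence would mark cells that received the guide-expressing plasmid. The associated publication concerns targeted delivery of Cas9 and transgenes for immune cell engineering.
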