Addgene plasmid #171636: pCAT024
Purpose: Plasmid containing a U6 promoter expressing a spyCas9 sgRNA targeting BFP and CAG promoter expressing mTagBFP2
Depositing lab: Jennifer Doudna. Depositing organization: University of California, Berkeley. Publication: Targeted delivery of CRISPR-Cas9 and transgenes enables complex immune cell engineering. Hamilton JR, Tsuchida CA, Nguyen DN, Shy BR, McGarrigle ER, Sandoval Espinoza CR, Carr D, Blaeschke F, Marson A, Doudna JA. Cell Rep. 2021 Jun 1;35(9):109207. doi: 10.1016/j.celrep.2021.109207. PubMed 34077734.
Backbone
  Vector backbone: Custom
  Backbone size w/o insert (bp): 4230
  Total vector size (bp): 4943
  Vector type: Mammalian Expression, Lentiviral, CRISPR
Growth in bacteria
  Bacterial resistance: Ampicillin, 100 μg/mL
  Growth temperature: 37°C
  Growth strain: NEB Stable
  Copy number: Low Copy
Gene/Insert 1
  Gene/Insert name: spyCas9 sgRNA-BFP
  Insert size (bp): 20
  Promoter: U6
  Cloning method: Restriction Enzyme; 5′ cloning site BbsI (destroyed during cloning); 3′ cloning site BbsI (destroyed during cloning)
  Sequencing primers: 5′ GCTGTTAGAGAGATAATTGG; 3′ TATTGGCGTTACTATTGACG
Gene/Insert 2
  Gene/Insert name: mTagBFP2
  Insert size (bp): 689
  Promoter: CAG
  Cloning method: Unknown
  Sequencing primers: 5′ TAATTACCTGGAGCACCTGC; 3′ CTCATTTTATTAGGAAAGGACAGTGG
Terms and licenses: Academic/Nonprofit Terms; Industry Terms: Not Available to Industry
How to cite: pCAT024 was a gift from Jennifer Doudna (Addgene plasmid # 171636 ; http://n2t.net/addgene:171636 ; RRID:Addgene_171636)
